>Addgene plasmid #231404 | pAAV-hSyn-spCas9 | addgene full sequence | sequence record 458392 | Addgene NGS Result
GGCGTCGGGCGACCTTTGGTCGCCCGGCCTCAGTGAGCGAGCGAGCGCGCAGAGAGGGAGTGGCCAACTC
CATCACTAGGGGTTCCTGCGGCCTCTAGAAGTGCAAGTGGGTTTTAGGACCAGGATGAGGCGGGGTGGGG
GTGCCTACCTGACGACCGACCCCGACCCACTGGACAAGCACCCAACCCCCATTCCCCAAATTGCGCATCC
CCTATCAGAGAGGGGGAGGGGAAACAGGATGCGGCGAGGCGCGTGCGCACTGCCAGCTTCAGCACCGCGG
ACAGTGCCTTCGCCCCCGCCTGGCGGCGCGCGCCACCGCCGCCTCAGCACTGAAGGCGCGCTGACGTCAC
TCGCCGGTCCCCCGCAAACTCCCCTTCCCGGCCACCTTGGTCGCGTCCGCGCCGCCGCCGGCCCAGCCGG
ACCGCACCACGCGAGGCGCGAGATAGGGGGGCACGGGCGCGACCATCTGCGCTGCGGCGCCGGCGACTCA
GCGCTGCCTCAGTCTGCGGTGGGCAGCGGAGGAGTCGTGTCGTGCCTGAGAGCGCAGACCGGTGCCACCA
TGTACCCATACGATGTTCCAGATTACGCTTCGCCGAAGAAAAAGCGCAAGGTCGAAGCGTCCGACAAGAA
GTACAGCATCGGCCTGGACATCGGCACCAACTCTGTGGGCTGGGCCGTGATCACCGACGAGTACAAGGTG
CCCAGCAAGAAATTCAAGGTGCTGGGCAACACCGACCGGCACAGCATCAAGAAGAACCTGATCGGAGCCC
TGCTGTTCGACAGCGGCGAAACAGCCGAGGCCACCCGGCTGAAGAGAACCGCCAGAAGAAGATACACCAG
ACGGAAGAACCGGATCTGCTATCTGCAAGAGATCTTCAGCAACGAGATGGCCAAGGTGGACGACAGCTTC
TTCCACAGACTGGAAGAGTCCTTCCTGGTGGAAGAGGATAAGAAGCACGAGCGGCACCCCATCTTCGGCA
ACATCGTGGACGAGGTGGCCTACCACGAGAAGTACCCCACCATCTACCACCTGAGAAAGAAACTGGTGGA
CAGCACCGACAAGGCCGACCTGCGGCTGATCTATCTGGCCCTGGCCCACATGATCAAGTTCCGGGGCCAC
TTCCTGATCGAGGGCGACCTGAACCCCGACAACAGCGACGTGGACAAGCTGTTCATCCAGCTGGTGCAGA
CCTACAACCAGCTGTTCGAGGAAAACCCCATCAACGCCAGCGGCGTGGACGCCAAGGCCATCCTGTCTGC
CAGACTGAGCAAGAGCAGACGGCTGGAAAATCTGATCGCCCAGCTGCCCGGCGAGAAGAAGAATGGCCTG
TTCGGAAACCTGATTGCCCTGAGCCTGGGCCTGACCCCCAACTTCAAGAGCAACTTCGACCTGGCCGAGG
ATGCCAAACTGCAGCTGAGCAAGGACACCTACGACGACGACCTGGACAACCTGCTGGCCCAGATCGGCGA
CCAGTACGCCGACCTGTTTCTGGCCGCCAAGAACCTGTCCGACGCCATCCTGCTGAGCGACATCCTGAGA
GTGAACACCGAGATCACCAAGGCCCCCCTGAGCGCCTCTATGATCAAGAGATACGACGAGCACCACCAGG
ACCTGACCCTGCTGAAAGCTCTCGTGCGGCAGCAGCTGCCTGAGAAGTACAAAGAGATTTTCTTCGACCA
GAGCAAGAACGGCTACGCCGGCTACATTGACGGCGGAGCCAGCCAGGAAGAGTTCTACAAGTTCATCAAG
CCCATCCTGGAAAAGATGGACGGCACCGAGGAACTGCTCGTGAAGCTGAACAGAGAGGACCTGCTGCGGA
AGCAGCGGACCTTCGACAACGGCAGCATCCCCCACCAGATCCACCTGGGAGAGCTGCACGCCATTCTGCG
GCGGCAGGAAGATTTTTACCCATTCCTGAAGGACAACCGGGAAAAGATCGAGAAGATCCTGACCTTCCGC
ATCCCCTACTACGTGGGCCCTCTGGCCAGGGGAAACAGCAGATTCGCCTGGATGACCAGAAAGAGCGAGG
AAACCATCACCCCCTGGAACTTCGAGGAAGTGGTGGACAAGGGCGCTTCCGCCCAGAGCTTCATCGAGCG
GATGACCAACTTCGATAAGAACCTGCCCAACGAGAAGGTGCTGCCCAAGCACAGCCTGCTGTACGAGTAC
TTCACCGTGTATAACGAGCTGACCAAAGTGAAATACGTGACCGAGGGAATGAGAAAGCCCGCCTTCCTGA
GCGGCGAGCAGAAAAAGGCCATCGTGGACCTGCTGTTCAAGACCAACCGGAAAGTGACCGTGAAGCAGCT
GAAAGAGGACTACTTCAAGAAAATCGAGTGCTTCGACTCCGTGGAAATCTCCGGCGTGGAAGATCGGTTC
AACGCCTCCCTGGGCACATACCACGATCTGCTGAAAATTATCAAGGACAAGGACTTCCTGGACAATGAGG
AAAACGAGGACATTCTGGAAGATATCGTGCTGACCCTGACACTGTTTGAGGACAGAGAGATGATCGAGGA
ACGGCTGAAAACCTATGCCCACCTGTTCGACGACAAAGTGATGAAGCAGCTGAAGCGGCGGAGATACACC
GGCTGGGGCAGGCTGAGCCGGAAGCTGATCAACGGCATCCGGGACAAGCAGTCCGGCAAGACAATCCTGG
ATTTCCTGAAGTCCGACGGCTTCGCCAACAGAAACTTCATGCAGCTGATCCACGACGACAGCCTGACCTT
TAAAGAGGACATCCAGAAAGCCCAGGTGTCCGGCCAGGGCGATAGCCTGCACGAGCACATTGCCAATCTG
GCCGGCAGCCCCGCCATTAAGAAGGGCATCCTGCAGACAGTGAAGGTGGTGGACGAGCTCGTGAAAGTGA
TGGGCCGGCACAAGCCCGAGAACATCGTGATCGAAATGGCCAGAGAGAACCAGACCACCCAGAAGGGACA
GAAGAACAGCCGCGAGAGAATGAAGCGGATCGAAGAGGGCATCAAAGAGCTGGGCAGCCAGATCCTGAAA
GAACACCCCGTGGAAAACACCCAGCTGCAGAACGAGAAGCTGTACCTGTACTACCTGCAGAATGGGCGGG
ATATGTACGTGGACCAGGAACTGGACATCAACCGGCTGTCCGACTACGATGTGGACCATATCGTGCCTCA
GAGCTTTCTGAAGGACGACTCCATCGACAACAAGGTGCTGACCAGAAGCGACAAGAACCGGGGCAAGAGC
GACAACGTGCCCTCCGAAGAGGTCGTGAAGAAGATGAAGAACTACTGGCGGCAGCTGCTGAACGCCAAGC
TGATTACCCAGAGAAAGTTCGACAATCTGACCAAGGCCGAGAGAGGCGGCCTGAGCGAACTGGATAAGGC
CGGCTTCATCAAGAGACAGCTGGTGGAAACCCGGCAGATCACAAAGCACGTGGCACAGATCCTGGACTCC
CGGATGAACACTAAGTACGACGAGAATGACAAGCTGATCCGGGAAGTGAAAGTGATCACCCTGAAGTCCA
AGCTGGTGTCCGATTTCCGGAAGGATTTCCAGTTTTACAAAGTGCGCGAGATCAACAACTACCACCACGC
CCACGACGCCTACCTGAACGCCGTCGTGGGAACCGCCCTGATCAAAAAGTACCCTAAGCTGGAAAGCGAG
TTCGTGTACGGCGACTACAAGGTGTACGACGTGCGGAAGATGATCGCCAAGAGCGAGCAGGAAATCGGCA
AGGCTACCGCCAAGTACTTCTTCTACAGCAACATCATGAACTTTTTCAAGACCGAGATTACCCTGGCCAA
CGGCGAGATCCGGAAGCGGCCTCTGATCGAGACAAACGGCGAAACCGGGGAGATCGTGTGGGATAAGGGC
CGGGATTTTGCCACCGTGCGGAAAGTGCTGAGCATGCCCCAAGTGAATATCGTGAAAAAGACCGAGGTGC
AGACAGGCGGCTTCAGCAAAGAGTCTATCCTGCCCAAGAGGAACAGCGATAAGCTGATCGCCAGAAAGAA
GGACTGGGACCCTAAGAAGTACGGCGGCTTCGACAGCCCCACCGTGGCCTATTCTGTGCTGGTGGTGGCC
AAAGTGGAAAAGGGCAAGTCCAAGAAACTGAAGAGTGTGAAAGAGCTGCTGGGGATCACCATCATGGAAA
GAAGCAGCTTCGAGAAGAATCCCATCGACTTTCTGGAAGCCAAGGGCTACAAAGAAGTGAAAAAGGACCT
GATCATCAAGCTGCCTAAGTACTCCCTGTTCGAGCTGGAAAACGGCCGGAAGAGAATGCTGGCCTCTGCC
GGCGAACTGCAGAAGGGAAACGAACTGGCCCTGCCCTCCAAATATGTGAACTTCCTGTACCTGGCCAGCC
ACTATGAGAAGCTGAAGGGCTCCCCCGAGGATAATGAGCAGAAACAGCTGTTTGTGGAACAGCACAAGCA
CTACCTGGACGAGATCATCGAGCAGATCAGCGAGTTCTCCAAGAGAGTGATCCTGGCCGACGCTAATCTG
GACAAAGTGCTGTCCGCCTACAACAAGCACCGGGATAAGCCCATCAGAGAGCAGGCCGAGAATATCATCC
ACCTGTTTACCCTGACCAATCTGGGAGCCCCTGCCGCCTTCAAGTACTTTGACACCACCATCGACCGGAA
GAGGTACACCAGCACCAAAGAGGTGCTGGACGCCACCCTGATCCACCAGAGCATCACCGGCCTGTACGAG
ACACGGATCGACCTGTCTCAGCTGGGAGGCGACAGCCCCAAGAAGAAGAGAAAGGTGGAGGCCAGCTAAG
AATTCAATAAAAGATCTTTATTTTCATTAGATCTGTGTGTTGGTTTTTTGTGTGCGGCCGCAGGAACCCC
TAGTGATGGAGTTGGCCACTCCCTCTCTGCGCGCTCGCTCGCTCACTGAGGCCGGGCGACCAAAGGTCGC
CCGACGCCCGGGCTTTGCCCGGGCGGCCTCAGTGAGCGAGCGAGCGCGCAGCTGCCTGCAGGGGCGCCTG
ATGCGGTATTTTCTCCTTACGCATCTGTGCGGTATTTCACACCGCATA
[95 nt withheld, positions 5019-5113]
T
[46 nt withheld, positions 5115-5160]
C
[141 nt withheld, positions 5162-5302]
CCTTTGACGTTGGAGTCCACGTTCTTT
[37 nt withheld, positions 5330-5366]
ACTCTATCTCGGGCTATTCTTTTGATTTATAAGGGATTTTGCCGATTTCGGTCTATTGGTTAAAAAATGA
GCTGATTTAACAAAAATTTAACGCGAATTTTAACAAAATATTAACGTTTACAATTTTATGGTGCACTCTC
AGTACAATCTGCTCTGATGCCGCATAGTTAAGCCAGCCCCGACACCCGCCAACACCCGCTGACGCGCCCT
GACGGGCTTGTCTGCTCCCGGCATCCGCTTACAGACAAGCTGTGACCGTCTCCGGGAGCTGCATGTGTCA
GAGGTTTTCACCGTCATCACCGAAACGCGCGAGACGAAAGGGCCTCGTGATACGCCTATTTTTATAGGTT
AATGTCATGATAATAATGGTTTCTTAGACGTCAGGTGGCACTTTTCGGGGAAATGTGCGCGGAACCCCTA
TTTGTTTATTTTTCTAAATACATTCAAATATGTATCCGCTCATGAGACAATAACCCTGATAAATGCTTCA
ATAATATTGAAAAAGGAAGAGTATGAGTATTCAACATTTCCGTGTCGCCCTTATTCCCTTTTTTGCGGCA
TTTTGCCTTCCTGTTTTTGCTCACCCAGAAACGCTGGTGAAAGTAAAAGATGCTGAAGATCAGTTGGGTG
CACGAGTGGGTTACATCGAACTGGATCTCAACAGCGGTAAGATCCTTGAGAGTTTTCGCCCCGAAGAACG
TTTTCCAATGATGAGCACTTTTAAAGTTCTGCTATGTGGCGCGGTATTATCCCGTATTGACGCCGGGCAA
GAGCAACTCGGTCGCCGCATACACTATTCTCAGAATGACTTGGTTGAGTACTCACCAGTCACAGAAAAGC
ATCTTACGGATGGCATGACAGTAAGAGAATTATGCAGTGCTGCCATAACCATGAGTGATAACACTGCGGC
CAACTTACTTCTGACAACGATCGGAGGACCGAAGGAGCTAACCGCTTTTTTGCACAACATGGGGGATCAT
GTAACTCGCCTTGATCGTTGGGAACCGGAGCTGAATGAAGCCATACCAAACGACGAGCGTGACACCACGA
TGCCTGTAGCAATGGCAACAACGTTGCGCAAACTATTAACTGGCGAACTACTTACTCTAGCTTCCCGGCA
ACAATTAATAGACTGGATGGAGGCGGATAAAGTTGCAGGACCACTTCTGCGCTCGGCCCTTCCGGCTGGC
TGGTTTATTGCTGATAAATCTGGAGCCGGTGAGCGTGGAAGCCGCGGTATCATTGCAGCACTGGGGCCAG
ATGGTAAGCCCTCCCGTATCGTAGTTATCTACACGACGGGGAGTCAGGCAACTATGGATGAACGAAATAG
ACAGATCGCTGAGATAGGTGCCTCACTGATTAAGCATTGGTAACTGTCAGACCAAGTTTACTCATATATA
CTTTAGATTGATTTAAAACTTCATTTTTAATTTAAAAGGATCTAGGTGAAGATCCTTTTTGATAATCTCA
TGACCAAAATCCCTTAACGTGAGTTTTCGTTCCACTGAGCGTCAGACCCCGTAGAAAAGATCAAAGGATC
TTCTTGAGATCCTTTTTTTCTGCGCGTAATCTGCTGCTTGCAAACAAAAAAACCACCGCTACCAGCGGTG
GTTTGTTTGCCGGATCAAGAGCTACCAACTCTTTTTCCGAAGGTAACTGGCTTCAGCAGAGCGCAGATAC
CAAATACTGTTCTTCTAGTGTAGCCGTAGTTAGGCCACCACTTCAAGAACTCTGTAGCACCGCCTACATA
CCTCGCTCTGCTAATCCTGTTACCAGTGGCTGCTGCCAGTGGCGATAAGTCGTGTCTTACCGGGTTGGAC
TCAAGACGATAGTTACCGGATAAGGCGCAGCGGTCGGGCTGAACGGGGGGTTCGTGCACACAGCCCAGCT
TGGAGCGAACGACCTACACCGAACTGAGATACCTACAGCGTGAGCTATGAGAAAGCGCCACGCTTCCCGA
AGGGAGAAAGGCGGACAGGTATCCGGTAAGCGGCAGGGTCGGAACAGGAGAGCGCACGAGGGAGCTTCCA
GGGGGAAACGCCTGGTATCTTTATAGTCCTGTCGGGTTTCGCCACCTCTGACTTGAGCGTCGATTTTTGT
GATGCTCGTCAGGGGGGCGGAGCCTATGGAAAAACGCCAGCAACGCGGCCTTTTTACGGTTCCTGGCCTT
TTGCTGGCCTTTTGCTCACATGTCCTGCAGGCAGCTGCGCGCTCGCTCGCTCACTGAGGCCGCCCG
Features (pLannotate 1.2.2; 15 found; start..end, strand, type, name):
      1..87      -  repeat_region  AAV2 ITR (fragment): inverted terminal repeat of adeno-associated virus serotype 2 inverted
    100..547     +  promoter       hSyn promoter: human synapsin I promoter; confers neuron-specific expression (Kügler et al., 2003)
    563..590     +  CDS            3xHA (fragment): three tandem HA epitope tags
    623..2224    +  CDS            Cas9(N): N-terminal portion of Streptococcus pyogenes Cas9 (Zetsche et al., 2015)
   2225..4723    +  CDS            Cas9(C): C-terminal portion of Streptococcus pyogenes Cas9 (Zetsche et al., 2015)
   4766..4814    +  polyA_signal   poly(A) signal: synthetic polyadenylation signal
   4822..4962    +  repeat_region  AAV2 ITR: inverted terminal repeat of adeno-associated virus serotype 2 inverted
   4967..5018    -  misc_feature   bom (fragment): basis of mobility region from pBR322
   5037..5492    +  rep_origin     f1 ori (sequence partly withheld): f1 bacteriophage origin of replication; arrow indicates direction of (+) strand synthesis
   5493..5542    -  misc_feature   bom (fragment): basis of mobility region from pBR322
   5644..5679    -  CDS            rop (fragment): Rop protein, which maintains plasmids at low copy number; rop
   5774..5878    +  promoter       AmpR promoter: bla
   5879..6739    +  CDS            AmpR: β-lactamase; bla; confers resistance to ampicillin, carbenicillin, and related antibiotics
   6910..7498    +  rep_origin     ori: high-copy-number ColE1/pMB1/pBR322/pUC origin of replication
   7560..7602    -  repeat_region  AAV2 ITR (fragment): inverted terminal repeat of adeno-associated virus serotype 2 inverted
