[The description below was written by a language model from this plasmid's Addgene catalogue record and pLannotate feature annotations shown in this document.]
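Description:
pAAV-hSyn-spCas9 is an adeno-associated virus transfer plasmid for neuron-restricted expression of Streptococcus pyogenes Cas9 in mammalian cells. It is built on a pAAV backbone and propagated in bacteria through a high-copy ColE1/pUC-type origin with ampicillin selection (β-lactamase under its own promoter). The backbone also carries an f1 phage origin and short remnants of pBR322 bom and rop sequences. The record lists a recombination-deficient strain for growth, a common choice for keeping the repeat-rich AAV ITRs intact.

The payload lies between AAV2 inverted terminal repeats, which direct replication and packaging of the intervening DNA into AAV particles. The left ITR is annotated as two fragments only because it spans the numbering origin of the circular sequence. Within the ITRs, the human synapsin I (hSyn) promoter drives an open reading frame that begins with an HA epitope sequence, annotated as a partial match to a 3xHA tag. This is followed by full-length SpCas9, which the annotation software reports as contiguous N- and C-terminal portions rather than as a genuinely split enzyme. A short synthetic polyadenylation signal terminates the transcript, a compact choice that helps keep the large Cas9 cassette within AAV packaging capacity.

According to the depositor, the plasmid was derived from an earlier AAV-Cas9 construct by replacing its RSV promoter with hSyn using restriction cloning. The Entrez link to RIC8B in the catalogue appears to be an alias collision, since the feature table identifies the promoter as synapsin I. No guide RNA cassette is annotated, so a guide would have to be supplied separately, for example from a second vector, for CRISPR editing in neurons.
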