Addgene plasmid #231404: pAAV-hSyn-spCas9
Purpose: Expresses spCas9 from hSyn promoter
Depositing lab: Arjen Boender & Larry Young. Depositing organization: Emory University. Publication: Oxytocin facilitates social behavior of female rats via selective modulation of interneurons in the medial prefrontal cortex. Schimmer S, Kania A, Lefevre A, Afordakos K, Wang KY, Lebedeva J, Rozov A, Raftogianni A, Tiwari R, Netser S, Zovko A, Shaheen H, Schimmer J, Patwell R, Denis C, Grelot V, Petitjean H, Geng L, Hefter D, Boender A, Podpecan Y, Schommer F, Schubert T, Sanetra A, Trenk A, Gugula A, Hurlemann R, Wagner S, Li Y, Althammer F, Blasiak A, Melzer S, Monyer H, Charlet A, Eliava M, Grinevich V. Nat Commun. 2026 Feb 20;17(1):1932. doi: 10.1038/s41467-026-68347-x. PubMed 41720765.
Backbone
  Vector backbone: pAAV
  Vector type: Mammalian Expression, AAV, CRISPR
Growth in bacteria
  Bacterial resistance: Ampicillin, 100 μg/mL
  Growth temperature: 37°C
  Growth strain: NEB Stable
  Copy number: Unknown
Gene/Insert
  Gene/Insert name: hSYN promoter
  Species: H. sapiens (human)
  Entrez Gene: RIC8B (a.k.a. RIC8, hSyn)
  Promoter: hSYN
  Mutation: Changed RSV promoter to hSYN promoter
  Cloning method: Restriction Enzyme; 5′ cloning site Xba1 (not destroyed); 3′ cloning site Age (not destroyed)
  Sequencing primers: 5′ cctctagaagtgcaagtggg
Terms and licenses: Academic/Nonprofit Terms; Industry Terms: Not Available to Industry
Depositor comments: Replaced RSV promoter in Plasmid #85450 from Lei lab with hSyn promoter. Please visit https://doi.org/10.1101/2024.07.15.603543 for bioRxiv preprint.
How to cite: pAAV-hSyn-spCas9 was a gift from Arjen Boender & Larry Young (Addgene plasmid # 231404 ; http://n2t.net/addgene:231404 ; RRID:Addgene_231404)
